Addgene plasmid #68791: pGL4.26-SS-352
Purpose: ZF9 Op x6 -- GFP-IRES-NTR
Depositing lab: James Collins. Depositing organization: Massachusetts Institute of Technology. Publication: DNA sense-and-respond protein modules for mammalian cells. Slomovic S, Collins JJ. Nat Methods. 2015 Sep 21. doi: 10.1038/nmeth.3585. PubMed 26389572.
Backbone
  Vector backbone: pGL4.26 luc2/minp/hygro
  Backbone manufacturer: Promega
  Backbone size w/o insert (bp): 4917
  Total vector size (bp): 6127
  Modifications to backbone: Luc replaced with GFP-IRES-NTR
  Vector type: Mammalian Expression
  Selectable markers: Hygromycin
Growth in bacteria
  Bacterial resistance: Ampicillin, 100 μg/mL
  Growth temperature: 37°C
  Growth strain: DH5alpha
  Copy number: High Copy
Gene/Insert 1
  Gene/Insert name: ZF9 Op 6x
  Species: Synthetic
  Insert size (bp): 81
Gene/Insert 2
  Gene/Insert name: EGFP
  Species: Synthetic
  Insert size (bp): 720
  Tag / fusion protein: IRES (C terminal on insert)
Gene/Insert 3
  Gene/Insert name: Nitroreductase (alt name: NTR)
  Species: E. Coli (human codon optimized)
  Insert size (bp): 654
  Tag / fusion protein: IRES (N terminal on insert)
Terms and licenses: Academic/Nonprofit Terms; Industry Terms: Not Available to Industry
How to cite: pGL4.26-SS-352 was a gift from James Collins (Addgene plasmid # 68791 ; http://n2t.net/addgene:68791 ; RRID:Addgene_68791)
