[The description below was written by a language model from this plasmid's Addgene catalogue record and pLannotate feature annotations shown in this document.]
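Description:
pGL4.26-SS-352 is a mammalian expression reporter/effector plasmid built on the Promega pGL4.26 (luc2/minP/hygro) backbone, in which the luciferase gene has been replaced by a GFP-IRES-NTR cassette. It is propagated in E. coli as a high-copy plasmid through a ColE1/pUC-type origin with ampicillin selection (AmpR). Mammalian cells carrying it can be selected with hygromycin, using a HygR gene driven by the SV40 enhancer/early promoter and ended by a synthetic poly(A) signal.

The payload is a synthetic response unit. According to the catalogue record, six copies of an operator for the zinc-finger protein ZF9 (81 bp in total) form the regulatory input. This array is not called out in the feature table, but it presumably lies in the unannotated stretch just upstream of the minimal TATA-box promoter (minP). Because minP has low basal activity, transcription should depend on a ZF9-based transcriptional activator being recruited to the operators. The resulting bicistronic transcript encodes EGFP, then a foot-and-mouth disease virus IRES, then human codon-optimised E. coli nitroreductase (nfsB/NTR), and it ends at an SV40 poly(A) signal. The IRES lets both proteins be translated from one message, so fluorescence reports activation while nitroreductase, an enzyme that converts certain nitroaromatic prodrugs into cytotoxic products, can provide a conditional cell-killing output. A synthetic poly(A) signal and a transcriptional pause site upstream of the cassette limit read-through from the backbone. The short SV40 large T and TcR annotations appear to be backbone remnants rather than functional genes. The construct comes from work on DNA sense-and-respond protein modules for mammalian cells, where it serves as the output plasmid.
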