Features (pLannotate 1.2.2; 15 found; start..end, strand, type, name):
    126..157     +  promoter       minP: minimal TATA-box promoter with low basal activity
    190..909     +  CDS            EGFP: the original enhanced GFP (Yang et al., 1996) mammalian codon-optimized
    910..1351    +  misc_feature   FMDV IRES: internal ribosome entry site (IRES) of the foot-and-mouth disease virus
   1385..2035    +  CDS            nfsB: NFSB_ECOLI - Also known as dprA, nfnB From Escherichia coli (strain K12).
   2082..2203    -  polyA_signal   SV40 poly(A) signal: SV40 polyadenylation signal
   2229..2360    -  CDS            LT_SV40 (fragment): Experimental evidence at protein level: Swiss-Prot protein existence level 1. Isoform 17kT antigen targets host RBL2 for degradation and promotes cell proliferation. Transactivates host cyclin A promoter through its J domain. From Simian virus 40 (SV40).
   2397..2754    +  promoter       SV40 promoter: SV40 enhancer and early promoter
   2785..3822    +  CDS            HygR: hygromycin B phosphotransferase confers resistance to hygromycin
   3846..3894    +  polyA_signal   poly(A) signal: synthetic polyadenylation signal
   3910..4041    +  CDS            TcR (fragment): tetracycline efflux protein; tet; confers resistance to tetracycline
   4221..4809    -  rep_origin     ori: high-copy-number ColE1/pMB1/pBR322/pUC origin of replication
   5009..5869    -  CDS            AmpR: β-lactamase confers resistance to ampicillin, carbenicillin, and related antibiotics
   5870..5911    -  promoter       AmpR promoter (fragment): bla
   5974..6022    +  polyA_signal   poly(A) signal: synthetic polyadenylation signal
   6036..6127    +  misc_feature   pause site: RNA polymerase II transcriptional pause signal from the human α2 globin gene
>Addgene plasmid #68791 | pGL4.26-SS-352 | depositor full sequence | sequence record 125112 | pGL4.26-SS-352 sequence 6127 bps
GGCCTAACTGGCCGGTACCTGAGCTCGCTAGCTGTAGATGGAGAAATGTAGATGGAGAAATGTAGATGGA
GAAATGTAGATGGAGAAATGTAGATGGAGAAATGTAGATGGAGAAGCTTAGACACTAGAGGGTATATAAT
GGAAGCTCGACTTCCAGCTTGGCAATCCGGTACTGTTGGTAAAGCCACCATGGTGAGCAAGGGCGAGGAG
CTGTTCACCGGGGTGGTGCCCATCCTGGTCGAGCTGGACGGCGACGTAAACGGCCACAAGTTCAGCGTGT
CCGGCGAGGGCGAGGGCGATGCCACCTACGGCAAGCTGACCCTGAAGTTCATCTGCACCACCGGCAAGCT
GCCCGTGCCCTGGCCCACCCTCGTGACCACCCTGACCTACGGCGTGCAGTGCTTCAGCCGCTACCCCGAC
CACATGAAGCAGCACGACTTCTTCAAGTCCGCCATGCCCGAAGGCTACGTCCAGGAGCGCACCATCTTCT
TCAAGGACGACGGCAACTACAAGACCCGCGCCGAGGTGAAGTTCGAGGGCGACACCCTGGTGAACCGCAT
CGAGCTGAAGGGCATCGACTTCAAGGAGGACGGCAACATCCTGGGGCACAAGCTGGAGTACAACTACAAC
AGCCACAACGTCTATATCATGGCCGACAAGCAGAAGAACGGCATCAAGGTGAACTTCAAGATCCGCCACA
ACATCGAGGACGGCAGCGTGCAGCTCGCCGACCACTACCAGCAGAACACCCCCATCGGCGACGGCCCCGT
GCTGCTGCCCGACAACCACTACCTGAGCACCCAGTCCGCCCTGAGCAAAGACCCCAACGAGAAGCGCGAT
CACATGGTCCTGCTGGAGTTCGTGACCGCCGCCGGGATCACTCTCGGCATGGACGAGCTGTACAAGTAAA
GCAGGTTTCCCCAATGACACAAAACGTGCAACTTGAAACTCCGCCTGGTCTTTCCAGGTCTAGAGGGGTA
ACACTTTGTACTGCGTTTGGCTCCACGCTCGATCCACTGGCGAGTGTTAGTAACAGCACTGTTGCTTCGT
AGCGGAGCATGACGGCCGTGGGAACTCCTCCTTGGTAACAAGGACCCACGGGGCCAAAAGCCACGCCCAC
ACGGGCCCGTCATGTGTGCAACCCCAGCACGGCGACTTTACTGCGAAACCCACTTTAAAGTGACATTGAA
ACTGGTACCCACACACTGGTGACAGGCTAAGGATGCCCTTCAGGTACCCCGAGGTAACACGCGACACTCG
GGATCTGAGAAGGGGACTGGGGCTTCTATAAAAGCGCTCGGTTTAAAAAGCTTCTATGCCTGAATAGGTG
ACCGGAGGTCGGCACCTTTCCGTTGCAATTACTGACCCTATGAATACACTCGAGATGGACATCATCAGCG
TGGCTCTGAAGAGGCACTCCACCAAGGCTTTCGACGCTTCCAAGAAACTGACCCCTGAACAGGCCGAGCA
GATCAAGACCCTGCTCCAGTACAGCCCTAGCTCCACCAACAGCCAGCCTTGGCACTTCATCGTGGCTAGC
ACCGAGGAAGGCAAAGCTAGGGTGGCTAAGAGCGCCGCTGGCAACTACGTGTTCAACGAGAGGAAGATGC
TGGATGCTAGCCACGTGGTGGTGTTCTGCGCTAAGACCGCCATGGACGATGTGTGGCTGAAGCTGGTGGT
GGATCAGGAAGATGCTGATGGCAGGTTCGCTACCCCTGAAGCTAAGGCCGCTAACGACAAGGGCAGGAAG
TTCTTCGCCGACATGCACAGGAAGGATCTGCACGATGATGCTGAGTGGATGGCCAAGCAGGTGTACCTGA
ACGTGGGCAACTTCCTGCTCGGCGTGGCTGCCCTGGGCCTCGATGCTGTGCCCATCGAAGGCTTCGATGC
TGCTATCCTGGATGCCGAGTTCGGCCTGAAGGAGAAAGGCTACACCAGCCTGGTGGTGGTGCCTGTGGGC
CACCACAGCGTGGAGGACTTCAACGCTACCCTGCCTAAGAGCAGGCTGCCCCAGAACATCACCCTGACCG
AGGTGTGATAATTCTAGAGTCGGGGCGGCCGGCCGCTTCGAGCAGACATGATAAGATACATTGATGAGTT
TGGACAAACCACAACTAGAATGCAGTGAAAAAAATGCTTTATTTGTGAAATTTGTGATGCTATTGCTTTA
TTTGTAACCATTATAAGCTGCAATAAACAAGTTAACAACAACAATTGCATTCATTTTATGTTTCAGGTTC
AGGGGGAGGTGTGGGAGGTTTTTTAAAGCAAGTAAAACCTCTACAAATGTGGTAAAATCGATAAGGATCC
GTTTGCGTATTGGGCGCTCTTCCGCTGATCTGCGCAGCACCATGGCCTGAAATAACCTCTGAAAGAGGAA
CTTGGTTAGCTACCTTCTGAGGCGGAAAGAACCAGCTGTGGAATGTGTGTCAGTTAGGGTGTGGAAAGTC
CCCAGGCTCCCCAGCAGGCAGAAGTATGCAAAGCATGCATCTCAATTAGTCAGCAACCAGGTGTGGAAAG
TCCCCAGGCTCCCCAGCAGGCAGAAGTATGCAAAGCATGCATCTCAATTAGTCAGCAACCATAGTCCCGC
CCCTAACTCCGCCCATCCCGCCCCTAACTCCGCCCAGTTCCGCCCATTCTCCGCCCCATGGCTGACTAAT
TTTTTTTATTTATGCAGAGGCCGAGGCCGCCTCTGCCTCTGAGCTATTCCAGAAGTAGTGAGGAGGCTTT
TTTGGAGGCCTAGGCTTTTGCAAAAAGCTCGATTCTTCTGACACTAGCGCCACCATGAAGAAGCCCGAAC
TCACCGCTACCAGCGTTGAAAAATTTCTCATCGAGAAGTTCGACAGTGTGAGCGACCTGATGCAGTTGTC
GGAGGGCGAAGAGAGCCGAGCCTTCAGCTTCGATGTCGGCGGACGCGGCTATGTACTGCGGGTGAATAGC
TGCGCTGATGGCTTCTACAAAGACCGCTACGTGTACCGCCACTTCGCCAGCGCTGCACTACCCATCCCCG
AAGTGTTGGACATCGGCGAGTTCAGCGAGAGCCTGACATACTGCATCAGTAGACGCGCCCAAGGCGTTAC
TCTCCAAGACCTCCCCGAAACAGAGCTGCCTGCTGTGTTACAGCCTGTCGCCGAAGCTATGGATGCTATT
GCCGCCGCCGACCTCAGTCAAACCAGCGGCTTCGGCCCATTCGGGCCCCAAGGCATCGGCCAGTACACAA
CCTGGCGGGATTTCATTTGCGCCATTGCTGATCCCCATGTCTACCACTGGCAGACCGTGATGGACGACAC
CGTGTCCGCCAGCGTAGCTCAAGCCCTGGACGAACTGATGCTGTGGGCCGAAGACTGTCCCGAGGTGCGC
CACCTCGTCCATGCCGACTTCGGCAGCAACAACGTCCTGACCGACAACGGCCGCATCACCGCCGTAATCG
ACTGGTCCGAAGCTATGTTCGGGGACAGTCAGTACGAGGTGGCCAACATCTTCTTCTGGCGGCCCTGGCT
GGCTTGCATGGAGCAGCAGACTCGCTACTTCGAGCGCCGGCATCCCGAGCTGGCCGGCAGCCCTCGTCTG
CGAGCCTACATGCTGCGCATCGGCCTGGATCAGCTCTACCAGAGCCTCGTGGACGGCAACTTCGACGATG
CTGCCTGGGCTCAAGGCCGCTGCGATGCCATCGTCCGCAGCGGGGCCGGCACCGTCGGTCGCACACAAAT
CGCTCGCCGGAGCGCAGCCGTATGGACCGACGGCTGCGTCGAGGTGCTGGCCGACAGCGGCAACCGCCGG
CCCAGTACACGACCGCGCGCTAAGGAGGTAGGTCGAGTTTAAACTCTAGAACCGGTCATGGCCGCAATAA
AATATCTTTATTTTCATTACATCTGTGTGTTGGTTTTTTGTGTGTTCGAACTAGATGCTGTCGACCGATG
CCCTTGAGAGCCTTCAACCCAGTCAGCTCCTTCCGGTGGGCGCGGGGCATGACTATCGTCGCCGCACTTA
TGACTGTCTTCTTTATCATGCAACTCGTAGGACAGGTGCCGGCAGCGCTCTTCCGCTTCCTCGCTCACTG
ACTCGCTGCGCTCGGTCGTTCGGCTGCGGCGAGCGGTATCAGCTCACTCAAAGGCGGTAATACGGTTATC
CACAGAATCAGGGGATAACGCAGGAAAGAACATGTGAGCAAAAGGCCAGCAAAAGGCCAGGAACCGTAAA
AAGGCCGCGTTGCTGGCGTTTTTCCATAGGCTCCGCCCCCCTGACGAGCATCACAAAAATCGACGCTCAA
GTCAGAGGTGGCGAAACCCGACAGGACTATAAAGATACCAGGCGTTTCCCCCTGGAAGCTCCCTCGTGCG
CTCTCCTGTTCCGACCCTGCCGCTTACCGGATACCTGTCCGCCTTTCTCCCTTCGGGAAGCGTGGCGCTT
TCTCATAGCTCACGCTGTAGGTATCTCAGTTCGGTGTAGGTCGTTCGCTCCAAGCTGGGCTGTGTGCACG
AACCCCCCGTTCAGCCCGACCGCTGCGCCTTATCCGGTAACTATCGTCTTGAGTCCAACCCGGTAAGACA
CGACTTATCGCCACTGGCAGCAGCCACTGGTAACAGGATTAGCAGAGCGAGGTATGTAGGCGGTGCTACA
GAGTTCTTGAAGTGGTGGCCTAACTACGGCTACACTAGAAGAACAGTATTTGGTATCTGCGCTCTGCTGA
AGCCAGTTACCTTCGGAAAAAGAGTTGGTAGCTCTTGATCCGGCAAACAAACCACCGCTGGTAGCGGTGG
TTTTTTTGTTTGCAAGCAGCAGATTACGCGCAGAAAAAAAGGATCTCAAGAAGATCCTTTGATCTTTTCT
ACGGGGTCTGACGCTCAGTGGAACGAAAACTCACGTTAAGGGATTTTGGTCATGAGATTATCAAAAAGGA
TCTTCACCTAGATCCTTTTAAATTAAAAATGAAGTTTTAAATCAATCTAAAGTATATATGAGTAAACTTG
GTCTGACAGCGGCCGCAAATGCTAAACCACTGCAGTGGTTACCAGTGCTTGATCAGTGAGGCACCGATCT
CAGCGATCTGCCTATTTCGTTCGTCCATAGTGGCCTGACTCCCCGTCGTGTAGATCACTACGATTCGTGA
GGGCTTACCATCAGGCCCCAGCGCAGCAATGATGCCGCGAGAGCCGCGTTCACCGGCCCCCGATTTGTCA
GCAATGAACCAGCCAGCAGGGAGGGCCGAGCGAAGAAGTGGTCCTGCTACTTTGTCCGCCTCCATCCAGT
CTATGAGCTGCTGTCGTGATGCTAGAGTAAGAAGTTCGCCAGTGAGTAGTTTCCGAAGAGTTGTGGCCAT
TGCTACTGGCATCGTGGTATCACGCTCGTCGTTCGGTATGGCTTCGTTCAACTCTGGTTCCCAGCGGTCA
AGCCGGGTCACATGATCACCCATATTATGAAGAAATGCAGTCAGCTCCTTAGGGCCTCCGATCGTTGTCA
GAAGTAAGTTGGCCGCGGTGTTGTCGCTCATGGTAATGGCAGCACTACACAATTCTCTTACCGTCATGCC
ATCCGTAAGATGCTTTTCCGTGACCGGCGAGTACTCAACCAAGTCGTTTTGTGAGTAGTGTATACGGCGA
CCAAGCTGCTCTTGCCCGGCGTCTATACGGGACAACACCGCGCCACATAGCAGTACTTTGAAAGTGCTCA
TCATCGGGAATCGTTCTTCGGGGCGGAAAGACTCAAGGATCTTGCCGCTATTGAGATCCAGTTCGATATA
GCCCACTCTTGCACCCAGTTGATCTTCAGCATCTTTTACTTTCACCAGCGTTTCGGGGTGTGCAAAAACA
GGCAAGCAAAATGCCGCAAAGAAGGGAATGAGTGCGACACGAAAATGTTGGATGCTCATACTCGTCCTTT
TTCAATATTATTGAAGCATTTATCAGGGTTACTAGTACGTCTCTCAAGGATAAGTAAGTAATATTAAGGT
ACGGGAGGTATTGGACAGGCCGCAATAAAATATCTTTATTTTCATTACATCTGTGTGTTGGTTTTTTGTG
TGAATCGATAGTACTAACATACGCTCTCCATCAAAACAAAACGAAACAAAACAAACTAGCAAAATAGGCT
GTCCCCAGTGCAAGTGCAGGTGCCAGAACATTTCTCT
