>Addgene plasmid #68791 | pGL4.26-SS-352 | addgene partial sequence | sequence record 125110 | RVprimer3 5'-CTAGCAAAATAGGCTGTCCC-3'
TTTCTCTGGCCTAACTGGCCGGTACCTGAGCTCGCTAGCTGTAGATGGAGAAATGTAGATGGAGAAATGT
AGATGGAGAAATGTAGATGGAGAAATGTAGATGGAGAAATGTAGATGGAGAAGCTTAGACACTAGAGGGT
ATATAATGGAAGCTCGACTTCCAGCTTGGCAATCCGGTACTGTTGGTAAAGCCACCATGGTGAGCAAGGG
CGAGGAGCTGTTCACCGGGGTGGTGCCCATCCTGGTCGAGCTGGACGGCGACGTAAACGGCCACAAGTTC
AGCGTGTCCGGCGAGGGCGAGGGCGATGCCACCTACGGCAAGCTGACCCTGAAGTTCATCTGCACCACCG
GCAAGCTGCCCGTGCCCTGGCCCACCCTCGTGACCACCCTGACCTACGGCGTGCAGTGCTTCAGCCGCTA
CCCCGACCACATGAAGCAGCACGACTTCTTCAAGTCCGCCATGCCCGAAGGCTACGTCCAGGAGCGCACC
ATCTTCTTCAAGGACGACGGCAACTACAAGACCCGCGCCGAGGTGAAGTTCGAGGGCGACACCCTGGTGA
ACCGCATCGAGCTGAAGGGCATCGACTTCAAGGAGGACGGCAACATCCTGGGGCACAAGCTGGAGTACAA
CTACAACAGCCACAACGTCTATATCATGGCCGACAAGCAGAAGAACGGCATCAAGGTGAACTTCAAGATC
CGCCACAACATCGAGGACGGCAGCGTGCAGCTCGCCGACCACTACCAGCAGAACACCCCCATCGGCGACG
GCCCCGTGCTGCTGCCCG
