>Addgene plasmid #68791 | pGL4.26-SS-352 | addgene partial sequence | sequence record 125111 | EBV-rev 5'-GTGGTTTGTCCAAACTCATC-3'
GNATGTTGCTGAAGCGGCCGGCCGCCCCGACTCTAGAATTATCACACCTCGGTCAGGGTGATGTTCTGGG
GCAGCCTGCTCTTAGGCAGGGTAGCGTTGAAGTCCTCCACGCTGTGGTGGCCCACAGGCACCACCACCAG
GCTGGTGTAGCCTTTCTCCTTCAGGCCGAACTCGGCATCCAGGATAGCAGCATCGAAGCCTTCGATGGGC
ACAGCATCGAGGCCCAGGGCAGCCACGCCGAGCAGGAAGTTGCCCACGTTCAGGTACACCTGCTTGGCCA
TCCACTCAGCATCATCGTGCAGATCCTTCCTGTGCATGTCGGCGAAGAACTTCCTGCCCTTGTCGTTAGC
GGCCTTAGCTTCAGGGGTAGCGAACCTGCCATCAGCATCTTCCTGATCCACCACCAGCTTCAGCCACACA
TCGTCCATGGCGGTCTTAGCGCAGAACACCACCACGTGGCTAGCATCCAGCATCTTCCTCTCGTTGAACA
CGTAGTTGCCAGCGGCGCTCTTAGCCACCCTAGCTTTGCCTTCCTCGGTGCTAGCCACGATGAAGTGCCA
AGGCTGGCTGTTGGTGGAGCTAGGGCTGTACTGGAGCAGGGTCTTGATCTGCTCGGCCTGTTCAGGGGTC
AGTTTCTTGGAAGCGTCGAAAGCCTTGGTGGAGTGCCTCTTCAGAGCCACGCTGATGATGTCCATCTCGA
GTGTATTCATAGGGTCAGTAATTGCAACGGAAAGGTGCCGACCTCCGGTCACCTATTCAGGCATAGAAGC
TTTTTAAACCGAGCGCTTTTATAGAAGCCCCAGTCCCCTTCTCAGATCCCGAGTGTCGCGTGTTACCTCG
GGGTACCTGAAGGGCATCCTTAGCCTGTCACCAGTGTGTGGGTACCAGTTTCAATGTCACTTTAAAGTGG
GTTTCGCAGTAAAGTCGCCGTGCTGGGGTTGCACACATGACGGGCCCGTGTGGGCGTGGCTTTTGGNCCC
GTGGGTCCTTGTTACAAGGAGNANTTCCACGGCCGTCATGCTCCGCTACAANCAACAGTGCTGTTACTAA
ACTCGCCAGTGGATCGAGCGTGGAGCCAANNCAATAAAAAGTGTTACCCCTTTAAACTGGAAAAACAAGG
NGGANTTTCAATTNGCACGTTTTTGGGTCATTGGGGAAANCTGCTTTANTTTAAAGCTN
